Addgene plasmid #193927: pBa.GFP-KIF3A DD 590-702
Purpose: Mammalian expression of GFP-tagged Kif 3A DD 590-702
Depositing lab: Marvin Bentley. Depositing organization: Rensselaer Polytechnic Institute. Publication: KAP is the neuronal organelle adaptor for Kinesin-2 KIF3AB and KIF3AC. Garbouchian A, Montgomery A, Gilbert SP, Bentley M. Mol Biol Cell. 2022 Oct 6:mbcE22080336. doi: 10.1091/mbc.E22-08-0336. PubMed 36200888.
Backbone
  Vector backbone: pBeta Actin-GFP
  Vector type: Mammalian Expression
Growth in bacteria
  Bacterial resistance: Ampicillin, 100 μg/mL
  Growth temperature: 37°C
  Growth strain: NEB Stable
  Copy number: High Copy
Gene/Insert
  Gene/Insert name: Kif 3A
  Species: H. sapiens (human)
  Insert size (bp): 345
  Entrez Gene: KIF3A (a.k.a. FLA10, KLP-20)
  Promoter: Chicken Beta actin
  Tag / fusion protein: GFP (N terminal on backbone)
  Cloning method: Restriction Enzyme; 5′ cloning site Unknown (unknown if destroyed)
Terms and licenses: Academic/Nonprofit Terms; Industry Terms: Not Available to Industry
Depositor comments: pBa vector is susceptible to recombination and should not be grown in fast growing bacteria or cloned using recombination.
How to cite: pBa.GFP-KIF3A DD 590-702 was a gift from Marvin Bentley (Addgene plasmid # 193927 ; http://n2t.net/addgene:193927 ; RRID:Addgene_193927)
