[The description below was written by a language model from this plasmid's Addgene catalogue record and pLannotate feature annotations shown in this document.]
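Description:
pBa.GFP-KIF3A DD 590-702 is a mammalian expression plasmid built on the pBeta Actin-GFP backbone, designed to produce a GFP-tagged fragment of the human kinesin-2 motor subunit KIF3A. Transcription is driven by the chicken β-actin promoter, followed by a chimeric chicken β-actin/rabbit β-globin intron that generally improves transcript processing and expression. Downstream lies an EGFP coding sequence supplied by the backbone, followed by a 345 bp KIF3A fragment, so that EGFP sits at the N-terminus of the fusion. The construct name indicates that the fragment corresponds to residues 590–702 of KIF3A; the record does not define the "DD" designation. The cassette ends with an SV40 polyadenylation signal, preceded by a short remnant of SV40 large T antigen sequence that is typical of this terminator region.

In bacteria the plasmid is maintained through a high-copy ColE1/pUC-type origin and selected with ampicillin via the β-lactamase gene and its promoter. The remaining annotated elements (lac promoter/operator, CAP site, and fragments of lacI, lacZα, rop and bom) are cloning-vector remnants with no evident role in the mammalian payload. No mammalian selection marker is annotated, which suggests transient expression. The depositor notes that the pBa vector is prone to recombination. The sequence record is labelled a partial NGS result, and roughly the last 1.8 kb carries no annotations.

The associated study addresses how the adaptor KAP links kinesin-2 KIF3AB and KIF3AC to neuronal organelles, so this construct likely serves to visualise the localisation or interactions of the isolated KIF3A C-terminal region in cells.
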