Features (pLannotate 1.2.2; 16 found; start..end, strand, type, name):
      1..276     +  promoter       chicken β-actin promoter: No description available
    277..1246    +  intron         chimeric intron: chimera between introns from chicken β-actin and rabbit β-globin
   1309..2022    +  CDS            EGFP: EGFP is a basic (constitutively fluorescent) green fluorescent protein published in 1996, derived from Aequorea victoria. It is reported to be a rapidly-maturing weak dimer with moderate acid sensitivity.
   2062..2406    +  CDS            KIF3A (fragment): KIF3A_HUMAN - Also known as KIF3. Experimental evidence at protein level: Swiss-Prot protein existence level 1. Microtubule-based anterograde translocator for membranous organelles. Plus end-directed microtubule sliding activity in vitro. Plays a role in primary cilia formation. Plays a role in centriole cohesion and subdistal appendage organization and function. Regulates the formation of the subdistal appendage via recruitment of DCTN1 to the centriole. Also required for ciliary basal feet formation and microtubule anchoring to mother centriole. From Homo sapiens (Human).
   2434..2519    +  CDS            large T antigen (fragment): large T antigen from SV40 (simian virus 40)
   2542..2676    +  polyA_signal   SV40 poly(A) signal: SV40 polyadenylation signal
   2731..2747    -  protein_bind   lac operator: The lac repressor binds to the lac operator to inhibit transcription in E. coli. This inhibition can be relieved by adding lactose or isopropyl-β-D-thiogalactopyranoside (IPTG). lac repressor encoded by lacI
   2755..2785    -  promoter       lac promoter: promoter for the E. coli lac operon
   2800..2821    -  protein_bind   CAP binding site: CAP binding activates transcription in the presence of cAMP. E. coli catabolite activator protein
   2834..2926    -  CDS            lacI (fragment): lac repressor; lacI; The lac repressor binds to the lac operator to inhibit transcription in E. coli. This inhibition can be relieved by adding lactose or isopropyl-β-D-thiogalactopyranoside (IPTG).
   3109..3697    -  rep_origin     ori: high-copy-number ColE1/pMB1/pBR322/pUC origin of replication
   3868..4728    -  CDS            AmpR: β-lactamase; bla; confers resistance to ampicillin, carbenicillin, and related antibiotics
   4729..4833    -  promoter       AmpR promoter: bla
   4928..4963    +  CDS            rop (fragment): Rop protein, which maintains plasmids at low copy number; rop
   5065..5164    +  misc_feature   bom (fragment): basis of mobility region from pBR322
   5170..5324    -  CDS            lacZα (fragment): LacZα fragment of β-galactosidase; lacZ fragment
>Addgene plasmid #193927 | pBa.GFP-KIF3A DD 590-702 | addgene full sequence | sequence record 380400 | Addgene Partial NGS Result
TCGAGGTGAGCCCCACGTTCTGCTTCACTCTCCCCATCTCCCCCCCCTCCCCACCCCCAATTTTGTATTT
ATTTATTTTTTAATTATTTTGTGCAGCGATGGGGGCGGGGGGGGGGGGGGCGCGCGCCAGGCGGGGCGGG
GCGGGGCGAGGGGCGGGGCGGGGCGAGGCGGAGAGGTGCGGCGGCAGCCAATCAGAGCGGCGCGCTCCGA
AAGTTTCCTTTTATGGCGAGGCGGCGGCGGCGGCGGCCCTATAAAAAGCGAAGCGCGCGGCGGGCGGGAG
TCGCTGCGCGCTGCCTTCGCCCCGTGCCCCGCTCCGCCGCCGCCTCGCGCCGCCCGCCCCGGCTCTGACT
GACCGCGTTACTCCCACAGGTGAGCGGGCGGGACGGCCCTTCTCCTCCGGGCTGTAATTAGCGCTTGGTT
TAATGACGGCTCGTTTCTTTTCTGTGGCTGCGTGAAAGCCTTAAAGGGCTCCGGGAGGGCCCTTTGTGCG
GGGGGGAGCGGCTCGGGGGGTGCGTGCGTGTGTGTGTGCGTGGGGAGCGCCGCGTGCGGCTCCGCGCTGC
CCGGCGGCTGTGAGCGCTGCGGGCGCGGCGCGGGGCTTTGTGCGCTCCGCAGTGTGCGCGAGGGGAGCGC
GGCCGGGGGCGGTGCCCCGCGGTGCGGGGGGGGCTGCGAGGGGAACAAAGGCTGCGTGCGGGGTGTGTGC
GTGGGGGGGTGAGCAGGGGGTGTGGGCGCGGCGGTCGGGCTGTAACCCCCCCCTGCACCCCCCTCCCCGA
GTTGCTGAGCACGGCCCGGCTTCGGGTGCGGGGCTCCGTGCGGGGCGTGGCGCGGGGCTCGCCGTGCCGG
GCGGGGGGTGGCGGCAGGTGGGGGTGCCGGGCGGGGCGGGGCCGCCTCGGGCCGGGGAGGGCTCGGGGGA
GGGGCGCGGCGGCCCCCGGAGCGCCGGCGGCTGTCGAGGCGCGGCGAGCCGCAGCCATTGCCTTTTATGG
TAATCGTGCGAGAGGGCGCAGGGACTTCCTTTGTCCCAAATCTGTGCGGAGCCGAAATCTGGGAGGCGCC
GCCGCACCCCCTCTAGCGGGCGCGGGGCGAAGCGGTGCGGCGCCGGCAGGAAGGAAATGGGCGGGGAGGG
CCTTCGTGCGTCGCCGCGCCGCCGTCCCCTTCTCCATCTCCAGCCTCGGGGCTGTCCGCAGGGGGACGGC
TGCCTTCGGGGGGGACGGGGCAGGGCGGGGTTCGGCTTCTGGCGTGTGACCGGCGGGGTTTATATCTTCC
CTTCTCTGTTCCTCCGCAGCCCCCAAGCTTGGCGCGCCTAGGCCTACCATGGTGAGCAAGGGCGGGGAGC
TGTTCACCGGGGTGGTGCCCATCCTGGTCGAGCTGGACGGCGACGTAAACGGCCACAAGTTCAGCGTGTC
CGGCGAGGGCGAGGGCGATGCCACCTACGGCAAGCTGACCCTGAAGTTCATCTGCACCACCGGCAAGCTG
CCCGTGCCCTGGCCCACCCTCGTGACCACCCTGACCTACGGCGTGCAGTGCTTCAGCCGCTACCCCGACC
ACATGAAGCAGCACGACTTCTTCAAGTCCGCCATGCCCGAAGGCTACGTCCAGGAGCGCACCATCTTCTT
CAAGGACGACGGCAACTACAAGACCCGCGCCGAGGTGAAGTTCGAGGGCGACACCCTGGTGAACCGCATC
GAGCTGAAGGGCATCGACTTCAAGGAGGACGGCAACATCCTGGGGCACAAGCTGGAGTACAACTACAACA
GCCACAACGTCTATATCATGGCCGACAAGCAGAAGAACGGCATCAAGGTGAACTTCAAGATCCGCCACAA
CATCGAGGACGGCAGCGTGCAGCTCGCCGACCACTACCAGCAGAACACCCCCATCGGCGACGGCCCCGTG
CTGCTGCCCGACAACCACTACCTGAGCACCCAGTCCGCCCTGAGCAAAGACCCCAACGAGAAGCGCGATC
ACATGGTCCTGCTGGAGTTCGTGACCGCCGCCGGGATCACTCTCGGCATGGACGAGCTGTACGGCGGAGG
ATCCGGAGGCGGCTCTGGCGGAGGGCTGTACATCCGACTTCAGATGCTTATTATTGATAACTTTATACCT
CGGGATTATCAGGAAATGATTGAAAACTATGTCCATTGGAATGAAGACATAGGAGAATGGCAGCTAAAAT
GTGTTGCTTATACAGGAAATAACATGAGGAAGCAAACCCCAGTACCTGATAAAAAGGAGAAAGATCCCTT
TGAGGTGGACCTTTCTCACGTGTATCTTGCCTATACTGAGGAGAGTCTGCGTCAGTCTTTGATGAAACTA
GAAAGACCACGAACTTCAAAGGGGAAAGCAAGGCCAAAGACAGGGAGAAGAAAGCGTTCTGCAAAGCCTG
AAACTGTAATTGACTCTCTGCTGCAGTAACGGACCGTCTAATCTAGATAAGTAATGATCATAATCAGCCA
TATCACATCTGTAGAGGTTTTACTTGCTTTAAAAAACCTCCCACACCTCCCCCTGAACCTGAAACATAAA
ATGAATGCAATTGTTGTTGTTAACTTGTTTATTGCAGCTTATAATGGTTACAAATAAAGCAATAGCATCA
CAAATTTCACAAATAAAGCATTTTTTTCACTGCATTCTAGTTGTGGTTTGTCCAAACTCATCAATGTATC
TTATCATGTCTGGATCCCCGGGTACCGAGCTCGAATTCGTAATCATGTCATAGCTGTTTCCTGTGTGAAA
TTGTTATCCGCTCACAATTCCACACAACATACGAGCCGGAAGCATAAAGTGTAAAGCCTGGGGTGCCTAA
TGAGTGAGCTAACTCACATTAATTGCGTTGCGCTCACTGCCCGCTTTCCAGTCGGGAAACCTGTCGTGCC
AGCTGCATTAATGAATCGGCCAACGCGCGGGGAGAGGCGGTTTGCGTATTGGGCGCTCTTCCGCTTCCTC
GCTCACTGACTCGCTGCGCTCGGTCGTTCGGCTGCGGCGAGCGGTATCAGCTCACTCAAAGGCGGTAATA
CGGTTATCCACAGAATCAGGGGATAACGCAGGAAAGAACATGTGAGCAAAAGGCCAGCAAAAGGCCAGGA
ACCGTAAAAAGGCCGCGTTGCTGGCGTTTTTCCATAGGCTCCGCCCCCCTGACGAGCATCACAAAAATCG
ACGCTCAAGTCAGAGGTGGCGAAACCCGACAGGACTATAAAGATACCAGGCGTTTCCCCCTGGAAGCTCC
CTCGTGCGCTCTCCTGTTCCGACCCTGCCGCTTACCGGATACCTGTCCGCCTTTCTCCCTTCGGGAAGCG
TGGCGCTTTCTCATAGCTCACGCTGTAGGTATCTCAGTTCGGTGTAGGTCGTTCGCTCCAAGCTGGGCTG
TGTGCACGAACCCCCCGTTCAGCCCGACCGCTGCGCCTTATCCGGTAACTATCGTCTTGAGTCCAACCCG
GTAAGACACGACTTATCGCCACTGGCAGCAGCCACTGGTAACAGGATTAGCAGAGCGAGGTATGTAGGCG
GTGCTACAGAGTTCTTGAAGTGGTGGCCTAACTACGGCTACACTAGAAGAACAGTATTTGGTATCTGCGC
TCTGCTGAAGCCAGTTACCTTCGGAAAAAGAGTTGGTAGCTCTTGATCCGGCAAACAAACCACCGCTGGT
AGCGGTGGTTTTTTTGTTTGCAAGCAGCAGATTACGCGCAGAAAAAAAGGATCTCAAGAAGATCCTTTGA
TCTTTTCTACGGGGTCTGACGCTCAGTGGAACGAAAACTCACGTTAAGGGATTTTGGTCATGAGATTATC
AAAAAGGATCTTCACCTAGATCCTTTTAAATTAAAAATGAAGTTTTAAATCAATCTAAAGTATATATGAG
TAAACTTGGTCTGACAGTTACCAATGCTTAATCAGTGAGGCACCTATCTCAGCGATCTGTCTATTTCGTT
CATCCATAGTTGCCTGACTCCCCGTCGTGTAGATAACTACGATACGGGAGGGCTTACCATCTGGCCCCAG
TGCTGCAATGATACCGCGAGACCCACGCTCACCGGCTCCAGATTTATCAGCAATAAACCAGCCAGCCGGA
AGGGCCGAGCGCAGAAGTGGTCCTGCAACTTTATCCGCCTCCATCCAGTCTATTAATTGTTGCCGGGAAG
CTAGAGTAAGTAGTTCGCCAGTTAATAGTTTGCGCAACGTTGTTGCCATTGCTACAGGCATCGTGGTGTC
ACGCTCGTCGTTTGGTATGGCTTCATTCAGCTCCGGTTCCCAACGATCAAGGCGAGTTACATGATCCCCC
ATGTTGTGCAAAAAAGCGGTTAGCTCCTTCGGTCCTCCGATCGTTGTCAGAAGTAAGTTGGCCGCAGTGT
TATCACTCATGGTTATGGCAGCACTGCATAATTCTCTTACTGTCATGCCATCCGTAAGATGCTTTTCTGT
GACTGGTGAGTACTCAACCAAGTCATTCTGAGAATAGTGTATGCGGCGACCGAGTTGCTCTTGCCCGGCG
TCAATACGGGATAATACCGCGCCACATAGCAGAACTTTAAAAGTGCTCATCATTGGAAAACGTTCTTCGG
GGCGAAAACTCTCAAGGATCTTACCGCTGTTGAGATCCAGTTCGATGTAACCCACTCGTGCACCCAACTG
ATCTTCAGCATCTTTTACTTTCACCAGCGTTTCTGGGTGAGCAAAAACAGGAAGGCAAAATGCCGCAAAA
AAGGGAATAAGGGCGACACGGAAATGTTGAATACTCATACTCTTCCTTTTTCAATATTATTGAAGCATTT
ATCAGGGTTATTGTCTCATGAGCGGATACATATTTGAATGTATTTAGAAAAATAAACAAATAGGGGTTCC
GCGCACATTTCCCCGAAAAGTGCCACCTGACGTCTAAGAAACCATTATTATCATGACATTAACCTATAAA
AATAGGCGTATCACGAGGCCCTTTCGTCTCGCGCGTTTCGGTGATGACGGTGAAAACCTCTGACACATGC
AGCTCCCGGAGACGGTCACAGCTTGTCTGTAAGCGGATGCCGGGAGCAGACAAGCCCGTCAGGGCGCGTC
AGCGGGTGTTGGCGGGTGTCGGGGCTGGCTTAACTATGCGGCATCAGAGCAGATTGTACTGAGAGTGCAC
CATATGCGGTGTGAAATACCGCACAGATGCGTAAGGAGAAAATACCGCATCAGGCGCCATTCGCCATTCA
GGCTGCGCAACTGTTGGGAAGGGCGATCGGTGCGGGCCTCTTCGCTATTACGCCAGCTGGCGAAAGGGGG
ATGTGCTGCAAGGCGATTAAGTTGGGTAACGCCAGGGTTTTCCCAGTCACGACGTTGTAAAACGACGGCC
AGTGCCAAGTTGGGATCTTTGCATTGGCCCACGGCTCTCAGGATGGGGATGCTCCCCTTCAGCACCCGGT
TCCCCTTGGAAACTGATGGTCCTGGCTCTGTGGCATGGCAGTGGCACTGTGAGGAGCCCCCTACCAGCAG
CACACAGTGGGGTTGGCACTGCCACGCTCCGGATGCCGCGCTCTGATCCAACCCCATAATCAAGGGAACC
CGAATTGCCCCATCATTGCCCCCACCACCCCCATCCTGCCGGGCCCTCACACCCCACGCTGCCTTCTGGT
GACATTCCCCAGCCCAAACCCACGGCTTCATGGCTACCGCGGGGCATTTCCCATTGCCGCCCCATTATCA
GCTCTGCACACCTCCCGCTGTACCCATGCCTCGTGGCTGCCCTTCTTTGACGTATAATCTTCTAATTAAT
ACCCGGCCTTGTCAAAGTGGAGCACAAACGTTAATTAATTCCCCAGCAGGCAGGTAATTAACAGTGTGAC
TCCCTTTTTGCTGCGAGTGGGGCTGATACAGAGAGATGTGGCACTATGGAGCCCACGGGGTCCTGGCACT
GGGTGCCCACGGAGGTCCCCATGTGCTGCAGTGTCACCGCCTCCGAGGAGACAGTATTGTCCCTGCGGTG
TCCCTGCAGCTCAGCTCTGTCCACAGGGCCACCTCCAGTTTGGAGGGGACACAATGCAGCCCCGATGCAA
CCCATCCTCGCAGCATCCCAGGGACAAAGACCCCACTGCAAGACCGCACACAGGGCTGGGTCCCGCTCCC
CTAATATCTACAGTGCTTCTTGCATGGCCCCTTAATCAATGCAGTTAATCAGCATGCGCTCATGCACCGC
TCTGGAGCTGCAAAGCCCCTCGCAGCGCTGCTCACCAACACCGCGCACCGCCCCGGCCCAGCCTGCAGCA
CGCGCTGCAAACAGGAAAGAAACAAAATATTGCCCAAATGTAGGCAAAGGCATTCGGCTGCCTTGACCTC
CGCCGGGCCGGGCCCTGCCTGACTCAGCTCCTTACTCAGCGCTCGCTTCCTCCCTCCGGCTGCCACCGCC
GCAGCGCACACCCTGACAAAGAGTGGCCCTTAACGGGCTCTGAGGTGCACCCAGCAGTGCACTCAGCAGT
CCAAGGGCCGGCCTGGAGGTTTGCACCGCTACGTGCTGACATTAGCATTGAACTTGGCCCTGGGTAGTGC
TGCAGGCCGGGCGGGGTGGGTGTAGAGAGTGCAGCGCGCGTTGCACCCGGTGCCCCTTCCCCTCCCTTGC
ATCCCAGCAGGCTGCACCCCAGCACCAGGCCCGTGCATGCATGCTCCTGGTGTTATTGCAGCCTGGTGCA
TGCATGCGTCTTGATGGTGCAGCGCTGTGCATGCATCCTCCTTGGTGTGTAGCAGTCTAGTGCATGCATA
CCCCTCGGTGTTATTGCTGCTCTGTGCACGCACGCTCATTGTATCACTTCATCCCAGTGCATGCACTCAC
ACTGGAGCGATTGCTGCTCGGTGCACGCACACTCATTGTATCACTGCAGCTCAGTGGCTGCACGCACACC
GGTGTTATTGCTGCTCGGTGCGTGCATGCACATCAGTGTCGCTGCAGCTCAGTGCATGCACGCTCATTGC
CCATCGCTATCCCTGCCTCTCCTGCTGGCGCTCCCCGGGAGGTGACTTCAAGGGGACCGCAGGACCACCT
CGGGGGTGGGGGGAGGGCTGCACACGCGGACCCCGCTCCCCCTCCCCAACAAAGCACTGTGGAATCAAAA
AGGGGGGAGGGGGGATGGAGGGGCGCGTCACACCCCCGCCCCACACCCTCACC
