>Addgene plasmid #193927 | pBa.GFP-KIF3A DD 590-702 | depositor partial sequence | sequence record 375763 | Kif3A
CGACTTCAGATGCTTATTATTGATAACTTTATACCTCGGGATTATCAGGAAATGATTGAAAACTATGTCC
ATTGGAATGAAGACATAGGAGAATGGCAGCTAAAATGTGTTGCTTATACAGGAAATAACATGAGGAAGCA
AACCCCAGTACCTGATAAAAAGGAGAAAGATCCCTTTGAGGTGGACCTTTCTCACGTGTATCTTGCCTAT
ACTGAGGAGAGTCTGCGTCAGTCTTTGATGAAACTAGAAAGACCACGAACTTCAAAGGGGAAAGCAAGGC
CAAAGACAGGGAGAAGAAAGCGTTCTGCAAAGCCTGAAACTGTAATTGACTCTTTACTGCAGTAA
